Addgene plasmid #43116: I-GCGC
Depositing lab: Chad Cowan & Kiran Musunuru. Depositing organization: Harvard University. Publication: A TALEN Genome-Editing System for Generating Human Stem Cell-Based Disease Models. Ding Q, Lee YK, Schaefer EA, Peters DT, Veres A, Kim K, Kuperwasser N, Motola DL, Meissner TB, Hendriks WT, Trevisan M, Gupta RM, Moisan A, Banks E, Friesen M, Schinzel RT, Xia F, Tang A, Xia Y, Figueroa E, Wann A, Ahfeldt T, Daheron L, Zhang F, Rubin LL, Peng LF, Chung RT, Musunuru K, Cowan CA. Cell Stem Cell. 2012 Dec 12. pii: S1934-5909(12)00645-5. doi: 10.1016/j.stem.2012.11.011. PubMed 23246482.
Backbone
  Vector backbone: pCRII-TOPO
  Backbone manufacturer: Invitrogen
  Backbone size w/o insert (bp): 3973
  Vector type: Bacterial Cloning
Growth in bacteria
  Bacterial resistance: Ampicillin and Kanamycin, 100 & 50 μg/mL
  Growth temperature: 37°C
  Growth strain: Top10
  Copy number: High Copy
Gene/Insert
  Gene/Insert name: I-GCGC
  Species: Synthetic
  Insert size (bp): 424
  Cloning method: TOPO Cloning
  Sequencing primers: 5′ T7; 3′ M13-rev
Terms and licenses: Academic/Nonprofit Terms; Industry Terms: Not Available to Industry
How to cite: I-GCGC was a gift from Chad Cowan & Kiran Musunuru (Addgene plasmid # 43116 ; http://n2t.net/addgene:43116 ; RRID:Addgene_43116)
