[The description below was written by a language model from this plasmid's Addgene catalogue record.]
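Description:
I-GCGC is a bacterial cloning plasmid built on the commercial pCRII-TOPO backbone (about 4 kb without insert), carrying a 424 bp synthetic insert introduced by TOPO cloning. It is a high-copy plasmid propagated in E. coli and confers resistance to both ampicillin and kanamycin, the dual selection typical of this backbone. The listed sequencing primers, T7 on the 5′ side and M13 reverse on the 3′ side, indicate that the insert sits in the standard TOPO cloning site, flanked by the primer sites usually used to verify such inserts. No feature table is provided, so the origin of replication, other backbone elements and the insert orientation cannot be confirmed from the record.

The record describes the insert only by its name and as synthetic, without detailing its contents. The plasmid was deposited in connection with a TALEN genome-editing system developed for generating human stem cell-based disease models. In that context, the name and the insert size are consistent with a pre-assembled module of four TAL effector repeats recognising the bases G-C-G-C, with the "I" prefix possibly denoting its position in an ordered assembly scheme. This interpretation is an inference and is not stated in the record. The insert length is roughly what four repeats of about 34 amino acids each would require. The vector type is bacterial cloning, and no mammalian promoter, nuclease domain or expression element is recorded. I-GCGC is therefore best seen as a storage and source plasmid, one part of a library from which repeat fragments would be taken to build full-length TALEN arrays in a separate destination vector, and not as a functional nuclease construct in itself.
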