>Addgene plasmid #43116 | I-GCGC | depositor partial sequence | sequence record 58381 | I-GCGC sequence 424 bps
CGTCTCCTGACCCCAGAGCAGGTCGTGGCAATCGCGAGCAATAACGGCGGAAAACAGGCTTTGGAAACGG
TGCAGAGGCTCCTTCCAGTGCTGTGCCAAGCGCACGGACTCACCCCAGAGCAGGTCGTGGCGATCGCAAG
CCACGACGGAGGAAAGCAAGCCTTGGAAACAGTACAGAGGCTGTTGCCTGTGCTGTGCCAAGCGCACGGC
CTCACCCCAGAGCAGGTCGTGGCAATCGCGAGCAATAACGGCGGAAAACAGGCTTTGGAAACGGTGCAGA
GGCTCCTTCCAGTGCTGTGCCAAGCGCACGGATTAACCCCAGAGCAGGTCGTGGCGATCGCAAGCCACGA
CGGAGGAAAGCAAGCCTTGGAAACAGTACAGAGGCTGTTGCCTGTGCTGTGCCAAGCGCACGGCTTAAGA
GACG
