>Addgene plasmid #43116 | I-GCGC | addgene partial sequence | sequence record 60325 | M13-F20 5'-TGTAAAACGACGGCCAGT-3'
CTATAGGGCGAATTGGGCCCTCTAGATGCATGCTCGAGCGGCCGCCAGTGTGATGGATATCTGCAGAATT
CGCCCTTATATAGATGCCGTCCTAGCGCGTCTCCTGACCCCAGAGCAGGTCGTGGCAATCGCGAGCAATA
ACGGCGGAAAACAGGCTTTGGAAACGGTGCAGAGGCTCCTTCCAGTGCTGTGCCAAGCGCACGGACTCAC
CCCAGAGCAGGTCGTGGCGATCGCAAGCCACGACGGAGGAAAGCAAGCCTTGGAAACAGTACAGAGGCTG
TTGCCTGTGCTGTGCCAAGCGCACGGCCTCACCCCAGAGCAGGTCGTGGCAATCGCGAGCAATAACGGCG
GAAAACAGGCTTTGGAAACGGTGCAGAGGCTCCTTCCAGTGCTGTGCCAAGCGCACGGATTAACCCCAGA
GCAGGTCGTGGCGATCGCAAGCCACGACGGAGGAAAGCAAGCCTTGGAAACAGTACAGAGGCTGTTGCCT
GTGCTGTGCCAAGCGCACGGCTTAAGAGACGTGGGCACAGGAAAGATACTTAAGGGCGAATTCCAGCACA
CTGGCGGCCGTTACTAGTGGATCCGAGCTCGGTACCAAGCTTGATGCATAGCTTGAGTATTCTATAGTGT
CACCTAAATAGCTTGGCGTAATCATGGTCATAGCTGTTTCCTGTGTGAAATTGTTATCCGCTCACAATTC
CACACAACATACGAGCCGGAAGCATAAAGTGTAAAGCCTGGGGTGCCTAATGAGTGAGCTAACTCACATT
AATTGCGTTGCGCTCACTGCCCGCTTTCCAGTCGGGAAACCTGTCGTGCCAGCTGCATTAATGAATCGGC
CAACGCGCGGGGAGAGGCGGTTTGCGTATTGGGCGCTCTTCCGCTTCCTCGCTCACTGACTCGC
